>Addgene plasmid #188114 | pGL4.23-Gja1prom | addgene full sequence | sequence record 375496 | Addgene NGS Result
GTCAGTGGCTTGAAACTTTTAAAAGCTCTGTGCTCCAAGTTAAAAAACGCTTTTACGAGGTATCAGCACT
TTTCTTTCATTGGGGGAAAGGCGTGAGGGAAGTACCCAACAGCAGCAGACTTTGAAACTTTAAACAGACA
GGTCTGAGAGCCCGAACTCTCCTTTTCCTTTGACTTCAGCCTCCAAGGAGTTCCACCACTTTGGCGTGCC
GGCTTCACTTTCATTAAGTGAAAGAGAGGTGCCCAGACCCATGGAAGATGCCAAAAACATTAAGAAGGGC
CCAGCGCCATTCTACCCACTCGAAGACGGGACCGCCGGCGAGCAGCTGCACAAAGCCATGAAGCGCTACG
CCCTGGTGCCCGGCACCATCGCCTTTACCGACGCACATATCGAGGTGGACATTACCTACGCCGAGTACTT
CGAGATGAGCGTTCGGCTGGCAGAAGCTATGAAGCGCTATGGGCTGAATACAAACCATCGGATCGTGGTG
TGCAGCGAGAATAGCTTGCAGTTCTTCATGCCCGTGTTGGGTGCCCTGTTCATCGGTGTGGCTGTGGCCC
CAGCTAACGACATCTACAACGAGCGCGAGCTGCTGAACAGCATGGGCATCAGCCAGCCCACCGTCGTATT
CGTGAGCAAGAAAGGGCTGCAAAAGATCCTCAACGTGCAAAAGAAGCTACCGATCATACAAAAGATCATC
ATCATGGATAGCAAGACCGACTACCAGGGCTTCCAAAGCATGTACACCTTCGTGACTTCCCATTTGCCAC
CCGGCTTCAACGAGTACGACTTCGTGCCCGAGAGCTTCGACCGGGACAAAACCATCGCCCTGATCATGAA
CAGTAGTGGCAGTACCGGATTGCCCAAGGGCGTAGCCCTACCGCACCGCACCGCTTGTGTCCGATTCAGT
CATGCCCGCGACCCCATCTTCGGCAACCAGATCATCCCCGACACCGCTATCCTCAGCGTGGTGCCATTTC
ACCACGGCTTCGGCATGTTCACCACGCTGGGCTACTTGATCTGCGGCTTTCGGGTCGTGCTCATGTACCG
CTTCGAGGAGGAGCTATTCTTGCGCAGCTTGCAAGACTATAAGATTCAATCTGCCCTGCTGGTGCCCACA
CTATTTAGCTTCTTCGCTAAGAGCACTCTCATCGACAAGTACGACCTAAGCAACTTGCACGAGATCGCCA
GCGGCGGGGCGCCGCTCAGCAAGGAGGTAGGTGAGGCCGTGGCCAAACGCTTCCACCTACCAGGCATCCG
CCAGGGCTACGGCCTGACAGAAACAACCAGCGCCATTCTGATCACCCCCGAAGGGGACGACAAGCCTGGC
GCAGTAGGCAAGGTGGTGCCCTTCTTCGAGGCTAAGGTGGTGGACTTGGACACCGGTAAGACACTGGGTG
TGAACCAGCGCGGCGAGCTGTGCGTCCGTGGCCCCATGATCATGAGCGGCTACGTTAACAACCCCGAGGC
TACAAACGCTCTCATCGACAAGGACGGCTGGCTGCACAGCGGCGACATCGCCTACTGGGACGAGGACGAG
CACTTCTTCATCGTGGACCGGCTGAAGAGCCTGATCAAATACAAGGGCTACCAGGTAGCCCCAGCCGAAC
TGGAGAGCATCCTGCTGCAACACCCCAACATCTTCGACGCCGGGGTCGCCGGCCTGCCCGACGACGATGC
CGGCGAGCTGCCCGCCGCAGTCGTCGTGCTGGAACACGGTAAAACCATGACCGAGAAGGAGATCGTGGAC
TATGTGGCCAGCCAGGTTACAACCGCCAAGAAGCTGCGCGGTGGTGTTGTGTTCGTGGACGAGGTGCCTA
AAGGACTGACCGGCAAGTTGGACGCCCGCAAGATCCGCGAGATTCTCATTAAGGCCAAGAAGGGCGGCAA
GATCGCCGTGTAATAATTCTAGAGTCGGGGCGGCCGGCCGCTTCGAGCAGACATGATAAGATACATTGAT
GAGTTTGGACAAACCACAACTAGAATGCAGTGAAAAAAATGCTTTATTTGTGAAATTTGTGATGCTATTG
CTTTATTTGTAACCATTATAAGCTGCAATAAACAAGTTAACAACAACAATTGCATTCATTTTATGTTTCA
GGTTCAGGGGGAGGTGTGGGAGGTTTTTTAAAGCAAGTAAAACCTCTACAAATGTGGTAAAATCGATAAG
GATCCGTCGACCGATGCCCTTGAGAGCCTTCAACCCAGTCAGCTCCTTCCGGTGGGCGCGGGGCATGACT
ATCGTCGCCGCACTTATGACTGTCTTCTTTATCATGCAACTCGTAGGACAGGTGCCGGCAGCGCTCTTCC
GCTTCCTCGCTCACTGACTCGCTGCGCTCGGTCGTTCGGCTGCGGCGAGCGGTATCAGCTCACTCAAAGG
CGGTAATACGGTTATCCACAGAATCAGGGGATAACGCAGGAAAGAACATGTGAGCAAAAGGCCAGCAAAA
GGCCAGGAACCGTAAAAAGGCCGCGTTGCTGGCGTTTTTCCATAGGCTCCGCCCCCCTGACGAGCATCAC
AAAAATCGACGCTCAAGTCAGAGGTGGCGAAACCCGACAGGACTATAAAGATACCAGGCGTTTCCCCCTG
GAAGCTCCCTCGTGCGCTCTCCTGTTCCGACCCTGCCGCTTACCGGATACCTGTCCGCCTTTCTCCCTTC
GGGAAGCGTGGCGCTTTCTCATAGCTCACGCTGTAGGTATCTCAGTTCGGTGTAGGTCGTTCGCTCCAAG
CTGGGCTGTGTGCACGAACCCCCCGTTCAGCCCGACCGCTGCGCCTTATCCGGTAACTATCGTCTTGAGT
CCAACCCGGTAAGACACGACTTATCGCCACTGGCAGCAGCCACTGGTAACAGGATTAGCAGAGCGAGGTA
TGTAGGCGGTGCTACAGAGTTCTTGAAGTGGTGGCCTAACTACGGCTACACTAGAAGAACAGTATTTGGT
ATCTGCGCTCTGCTGAAGCCAGTTACCTTCGGAAAAAGAGTTGGTAGCTCTTGATCCGGCAAACAAACCA
CCGCTGGTAGCGGTGGTTTTTTTGTTTGCAAGCAGCAGATTACGCGCAGAAAAAAAGGATCTCAAGAAGA
TCCTTTGATCTTTTCTACGGGGTCTGACGCTCAGTGGAACGAAAACTCACGTTAAGGGATTTTGGTCATG
AGATTATCAAAAAGGATCTTCACCTAGATCCTTTTAAATTAAAAATGAAGTTTTAAATCAATCTAAAGTA
TATATGAGTAAACTTGGTCTGACAGCGGCCGCAAATGCTAAACCACTGCAGTGGTTACCAGTGCTTGATC
AGTGAGGCACCGATCTCAGCGATCTGCCTATTTCGTTCGTCCATAGTGGCCTGACTCCCCGTCGTGTAGA
TCACTACGATTCGTGAGGGCTTACCATCAGGCCCCAGCGCAGCAATGATGCCGCGAGAGCCGCGTTCACC
GGCCCCCGATTTGTCAGCAATGAACCAGCCAGCAGGGAGGGCCGAGCGAAGAAGTGGTCCTGCTACTTTG
TCCGCCTCCATCCAGTCTATGAGCTGCTGTCGTGATGCTAGAGTAAGAAGTTCGCCAGTGAGTAGTTTCC
GAAGAGTTGTGGCCATTGCTACTGGCATCGTGGTATCACGCTCGTCGTTCGGTATGGCTTCGTTCAACTC
TGGTTCCCAGCGGTCAAGCCGGGTCACATGATCACCCATATTATGAAGAAATGCAGTCAGCTCCTTAGGG
CCTCCGATCGTTGTCAGAAGTAAGTTGGCCGCGGTGTTGTCGCTCATGGTAATGGCAGCACTACACAATT
CTCTTACCGTCATGCCATCCGTAAGATGCTTTTCCGTGACCGGCGAGTACTCAACCAAGTCGTTTTGTGA
GTAGTGTATACGGCGACCAAGCTGCTCTTGCCCGGCGTCTATACGGGACAACACCGCGCCACATAGCAGT
ACTTTGAAAGTGCTCATCATCGGGAATCGTTCTTCGGGGCGGAAAGACTCAAGGATCTTGCCGCTATTGA
GATCCAGTTCGATATAGCCCACTCTTGCACCCAGTTGATCTTCAGCATCTTTTACTTTCACCAGCGTTTC
GGGGTGTGCAAAAACAGGCAAGCAAAATGCCGCAAAGAAGGGAATGAGTGCGACACGAAAATGTTGGATG
CTCATACTCGTCCTTTTTCAATATTATTGAAGCATTTATCAGGGTTACTAGTACGTCTCTCAAGGATAAG
TAAGTAATATTAAGGTACGGGAGGTATTGGACAGGCCGCAATAAAATATCTTTATTTTCATTACATCTGT
GTGTTGGTTTTTTGTGTGAATCGATAGTACTAACATACGCTCTCCATCAAAACAAAACGAAACAAAACAA
ACTAGCAAAATAGGCTGTCCCCAGTGCAAGTGCAGGTGCCAGAACATTTCTCTGGCCTAACTGGCCGGTA
CCTGAGCTCGCTAGCCTCGAGGATATCAAGATCTTCTCCTGAAGGAATGACCCATCCAACAGTTTTTTTT
TTTAATCTGTGAGGAGTCACAGCCCCGCAGTAGCTGACGTACATCTAGAGCTATTTCTTACTTTTTTTCC
CCTTCTCGTCAGCACATTGAAACTACAACTTTATCTTGACCAGGTTGCTTCTTCTGCCTGCTCAGCTCCA
CGCTCGCCAGCCTCCACTCCACCTCCTCCCCGCCTTTTCTTCCTCCCTCCCCTTTCTCCTAGCCCCTCCT
TCCAGTTGA
Features (pLannotate 1.2.2; 10 found; start..end, strand, type, name):
     47..250     +  ncRNA          IRES Cx43: Accession: RF00487 - Connexin-43 internal ribosome entry site (IRES)
    251..1903    +  CDS            luciferase: firefly luciferase synthetic luc2 version of the luciferase gene
   1947..2068    -  polyA_signal   SV40 poly(A) signal: SV40 polyadenylation signal
   2091..2159    -  CDS            large T antigen (fragment): large T antigen from SV40 (simian virus 40)
   2175..2307    +  CDS            TcR (fragment): tetracycline efflux protein; tet; confers resistance to tetracycline
   2487..3075    -  rep_origin     ori: high-copy-number ColE1/pMB1/pBR322/pUC origin of replication
   3275..4135    -  CDS            AmpR: β-lactamase confers resistance to ampicillin, carbenicillin, and related antibiotics
   4136..4177    -  promoter       AmpR promoter (fragment): bla
   4240..4288    +  polyA_signal   poly(A) signal: synthetic polyadenylation signal
   4302..4393    +  misc_feature   pause site: RNA polymerase II transcriptional pause signal from the human α2 globin gene
