[The description below was written by a language model from this plasmid's Addgene catalogue record and pLannotate feature annotations shown in this document.]
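Description:
pGL4.23-Gja1prom is a firefly luciferase reporter plasmid built on the pGL4.23 backbone for transfection into mammalian cells. About 500 bp of the mouse Gja1 (connexin 43, Cx43) promoter was inserted between the BglII and NcoI sites, both of which were retained. The record describes the fragment as the endogenous promoter sequence running up to the gene's start codon, so it sits directly against the start of the reporter. Consistent with this, the feature table places the synthetic luc2 luciferase coding sequence immediately after a stretch annotated as the connexin-43 IRES. That annotation reflects the Gja1 5′ untranslated region carried at the 3′ end of the promoter fragment rather than a separately added element. The remaining upstream promoter sequence is not annotated by the automated tool.

Downstream of luc2 is an SV40 polyadenylation signal for transcript termination; the short large T antigen and tetracycline-resistance fragments called nearby are small annotation hits, not functional genes. Upstream of the insert, a synthetic poly(A) signal and an RNA polymerase II transcriptional pause site from the human α2 globin gene limit read-through from the backbone, reducing background reporter signal. The plasmid is propagated in E. coli through a high-copy ColE1/pUC-type origin and selected with ampicillin via the β-lactamase gene. The sequenced record is about 4.7 kb, in close agreement with the catalogued size.

Luciferase output reports transcriptional activity of the Gja1 promoter. The associated study concerns how the transcription factors MYB and ELF3 modulate labor-associated gene expression in myometrial cells, suggesting use in co-transfection promoter assays.
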