Addgene plasmid #188114: pGL4.23-Gja1prom
Purpose: Expresses luciferase under control of Gja1 promoter in transfected cells
Depositing lab: Jennifer Mitchell. Depositing organization: University of Toronto. Publication: MYB and ELF3 differentially modulate labor-inducing gene expression in myometrial cells. Shchuka VM, Khader N, Dorogin A, Shynlova O, Mitchell JA. PLoS One. 2023 Jan 3;18(1):e0271081. doi: 10.1371/journal.pone.0271081. eCollection 2023. PubMed 36595497.
Backbone
  Vector backbone: pGL4.23
  Backbone size w/o insert (bp): 4283
  Total vector size (bp): 4691
  Vector type: Luciferase
Growth in bacteria
  Bacterial resistance: Ampicillin, 100 μg/mL
  Growth temperature: 37°C
  Growth strain: DH5alpha
  Copy number: Unknown
Gene/Insert
  Gene/Insert name: Gja1 promoter (alt name: Cx43)
  Species: M. musculus (mouse)
  Insert size (bp): 503
  Entrez Gene: Gja1 (a.k.a. Cnx43, Cx43, Cx43alpha1, Cxnk1, Gja-1, Npm1, connexin43)
  Promoter: Gja1 endogenous promoter up to gene start codon
  Cloning method: Restriction Enzyme; 5′ cloning site BglII (not destroyed); 3′ cloning site NcoI (not destroyed)
  Sequencing primers: 5′ TCTCCTGAAGGAATGACCCATCCA; 3′ GTCTGGGCACCTCTCTTTCACT
Terms and licenses: Academic/Nonprofit Terms; Industry Terms: Not Available to Industry
Depositor comments: Cloning by Virlana M Shchuka.
How to cite: pGL4.23-Gja1prom was a gift from Jennifer Mitchell (Addgene plasmid # 188114 ; http://n2t.net/addgene:188114 ; RRID:Addgene_188114)
